Addgene plasmid #25288: PP-PYRK1 (3GG8)
Purpose: Bacterial expression for structure determination; may not be full ORF
Depositing lab: Cheryl Arrowsmith. Depositing organization: University of Toronto.
Backbone
  Vector backbone: pET15-MHL
  Backbone manufacturer: SGC
  Backbone size w/o insert (bp): 7737
  Vector type: Bacterial Expression
Growth in bacteria
  Bacterial resistance: Ampicillin, 100 μg/mL
  Growth temperature: 37°C
  Growth strain: DH5alpha
  Copy number: Low Copy
Gene/Insert
  Gene/Insert name: 55.m00007:I39-E531 (alt names: PDB: 3GG8; pyruvate kinase; TgPK)
  Species: Toxoplasma gondii
  Insert size (bp): 1479
  Mutation: Contains amino acids I39-E531
  Tag / fusion protein: His (N terminal on insert)
  Cloning method: Restriction Enzyme
  Sequencing primers: 5′ T7; 3′ T7-term
Terms and licenses: Academic/Nonprofit Terms; Industry Terms: Not Available to Industry
Depositor comments: PDB: 3GG8. http://www.thesgc.org/structures/3GG8/
How to cite: PP-PYRK1 (3GG8) was a gift from Cheryl Arrowsmith (Addgene plasmid # 25288 ; http://n2t.net/addgene:25288 ; RRID:Addgene_25288)
