[The description below was written by a language model from this plasmid's Addgene catalogue record.]
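Description:
PP-PYRK1 (3GG8) is a bacterial expression plasmid built on the pET15-MHL backbone from a structural genomics programme, made to produce a fragment of Toxoplasma gondii pyruvate kinase (TgPK, gene model 55.m00007) for structure determination. The backbone is listed as 7737 bp without insert. The plasmid is maintained in E. coli cloning strains such as DH5alpha under ampicillin selection and is recorded as low copy. No feature table accompanies the entry, so the origin of replication and the exact regulatory elements are not explicitly documented. However, the pET-type backbone and the use of T7 and T7-terminator sequencing primers indicate that the insert sits in a T7 promoter/terminator expression cassette, which normally requires a host that supplies T7 RNA polymerase.

The insert is 1479 bp and encodes residues I39 to E531 of the enzyme, so it is a truncated construct rather than the full open reading frame, as the record itself cautions. It was introduced by restriction enzyme cloning and carries an N-terminal His tag, which allows the recombinant protein to be purified by immobilised metal affinity chromatography. The record does not say whether a protease cleavage site lies between the tag and the protein. The construct boundaries were evidently chosen to give a well-behaved, crystallisable protein, and the plasmid is linked to the deposited structure 3GG8. Its typical use is overexpression and purification of the parasite pyruvate kinase for crystallography, and the same material would also suit biochemical or enzymatic studies.
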