>Addgene plasmid #25288 | PP-PYRK1 (3GG8) | depositor partial sequence | sequence record 11762 | Author sequence
ATTCGTATGAGCCAGATCCTGGAGCCACGCAGTGAAGAGGATTGGACAGCCCATCGTACCCGCATTGTGT
GCACGATGGGACCTGCATGTTGGAACGTTGACACTCTGGTCAAAATGATCGATGCTGGCATGAATGTATG
CCGTCTGAACTTTTCACACGGTGACCATGAAACACACGCGCGCACCGTGCAGAATATTCAAGAAGCCATG
AAACAGCGTCCGGAGGCACGCCTGGCTATCCTGCTGGATACGAAAGGGCCAGAAATTCGTACCGGATTCC
TGAAAGACCATAAACCTATCACTCTGCAACAGGGCGCGACACTGAAAATTGTTACGGATTATAACCTGAT
CGGTGATGAGACAACTATTGCCTGTTCCTACGGCGCACTGCCGCAGTCGGTCAAACCGGGTAATACAATC
CTGATTGCTGACGGGAGCCTGAGTGTTAAAGTAGTTGAAGTGGGAAGTGATTATGTCATCACCCAAGCGC
AGAACACGGCCACCATTGGCGAACGCAAAAATATGAACCTGCCAAATGTTAAAGTACAACTGCCTGTGAT
CGGTGAGAAAGACAAACACGATATTCTGAACTTTGGCATTCCGATGGGTTGCAATTTCATCGCAGCGTCA
TTTGTCCAGTCCGCTGACGATGTTCGTTACATTCGCGGGCTGCTGGGACCGCGTGGCCGCCATATCCGTA
TTATCCCAAAAATTGAAAACGTGGAGGGTCTGGTAAATTTCGATGAAATCCTGGCCGAAGCAGACGGGAT
TATGATCGCGCGCGGCGATCTGGGTATGGAGATTCCTCCGGAAAAAGTCTTTCTGGCTCAGAAAATGATG
ATCGCCAAATGTAACGTTGTGGGAAAACCAGTAATTACTGCAACACAAATGCTGGAGTCGATGATCAAAA
ATCCGCGTCCTACGCGCGCGGAAGCTGCCGACGTTGCAAACGCGGTGCTGGATGGCACCGATTGCGTCAT
GCTGAGCGGTGAAACTGCCAATGGGGAGTTCCCGGTTATTACAGTGGAAACGATGGCACGTATCTGTTAT
GAAGCGGAGACATGCGTAGACTACCCAGCTCTGTATCGCGCCATGTGTCTGGCGGTCCCGCCTCCGATTT
CTACTCAGGAAGCTGTTGCACGTGCCGCGGTGGAGACAGCTGAATGCGTAAACGCAGCCATTATCCTGGC
GCTGACCGAAACAGGCCAAACCGCTCGCCTGATTGCAAAATACCGTCCAATGCAGCCGATCCTGGCCCTG
AGTGCCTCAGAGTCCACTATTAAACACCTGCAGGTCATCCGCGGTGTTACAACGATGCAAGTGCCTAGCT
TTCAGGGAACCGATCATGTAATTCGTAATGCTATCGTCGTTGCAAAAGAACGCGAGCTGGTGACTGAAGG
CGAATCGATTGTAGCCGTCCACGGTATGAAAGAGGAAGTTGCGGGGTCTAGTAACCTGCTGAAAGTGCTG
ACGGTAGAG
