>Addgene plasmid #25288 | PP-PYRK1 (3GG8) | addgene partial sequence | sequence record 31370 | 25288 with T7
TTCCCTCTGAATATTTTGTTTACTTTAAGAAGGAGATATACCATGCATCATCATCATCATCACAGCAGCG
GCAGAGAAAACTTGTATTTCCAGGGCATTCGTATGAGCCAGATCCTGGAGCCACGCAGTGAAGAGGATTG
GACAGCCCATCGTACCCGCATTGTGTGCACGATGGGACCTGCATGTTGGAACGTTGACACTCTGGTCAAA
ATGATCGATGCTGGCATGAATGTATGCCGTCTGAACTTTTCACACGGTGACCATGAAACACACGCGCGCA
CCGTGCAGAATATTCAAGAAGCCATGAAACAGCGTCCGGAGGCACGCCTGGCTATCCTGCTGGATACGAA
AGGGCCAGAAATTCGTACCGGATTCCTGAAAGACCATAAACCTATCACTCTGCAACAGGGCGCGACACTG
AAAATTGTTACGGATTATAACCTGATCGGTGATGAGACAACTATTGCCTGTTCCTACGGCGCACTGCCGC
AGTCGGTCAAACCGGGTAATACAATCCTGATTGCTGACGGGAGCCTGAGTGTTAAAGTAGTTGAAGTGGG
AAGTGATTATGTCATCACCCAAGCGCAGAACACGGCCACCATTGGCGAACGCAAAAATATGAACCTGCCA
AATGTTAAAGTACAACTGCCTGTGATCGGTGAGAAAGACAAACACGATATTCTGAACTTTGGCATTCCGA
TGGGTTGCAATTTCATCGCAGCGTCATTTGTCCAGTCCGCTGACGATGTTCGTTACATTCGCGGGCTGCT
GGGACCGCGTGGCCGCCATATCCGTATTATCCCAAAAATTGAAAACGTGGAGGGTCTGGTAAATTTCGAT
GAAATCCTGGCCGAAGCAGACGGGATTATGATCGCGCGCGGCGATCTGGGTATGGAGATTCCTCCGGAAA
AAGTC
